Addgene plasmid #126434: pTBL507 GA sgRNA
Purpose: To target a protospacer with GA at the cut site.
Depositing lab: Chang Liu. Depositing organization: University of California, Irvine. Publication: Lineage tracing and analog recording in mammalian cells by single-site DNA writing. Loveless TB, Grotts JH, Schechter MW, Forouzmand E, Carlson CK, Agahi BS, Liang G, Ficht M, Liu B, Xie X, Liu CC. Nat Chem Biol. 2021 Jun;17(6):739-747. doi: 10.1038/s41589-021-00769-8. Epub 2021 Mar 22. PubMed 33753928.
Backbone
  Vector backbone: pSQT1313
  Backbone manufacturer: Keith Joung
  Backbone size w/o insert (bp): 2259
  Total vector size (bp): 2280
  Modifications to backbone: The backbone was modified to express only one sgRNA.
  Vector type: Mammalian Expression
Growth in bacteria
  Bacterial resistance: Ampicillin, 100 μg/mL
  Growth temperature: 37°C
  Growth strain: DH5alpha
  Copy number: Low Copy
Gene/Insert
  Gene/Insert name: spacer against human genome with GA at cut site
  Species: H. sapiens (human)
  Insert size (bp): 21
  Promoter: human U6
  Cloning method: Unknown
  Sequencing primers: 5′ AGGGTTATTGTCTCATGAGCGG; 3′ CGGACAGGTATCCGGTAAGC
Resource information
  A portion of this plasmid was derived from a plasmid made by: Keith Joung; the backbone was created from pSQT1313, Addgene #53370.
Terms and licenses: Academic/Nonprofit Terms; Industry Terms: Not Available to Industry
Depositor comments: This construct was cloned by inverse PCR and in vivo recombination in E. coli strain SS320. Please visit https://doi.org/10.1101/639120 for bioRxiv preprint.
How to cite: pTBL507 GA sgRNA was a gift from Chang Liu (Addgene plasmid # 126434 ; http://n2t.net/addgene:126434 ; RRID:Addgene_126434)
