[The description below was written by a language model from this plasmid's Addgene catalogue record and pLannotate feature annotations shown in this document.]
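Description:
pTBL507 GA sgRNA is a compact mammalian expression plasmid of about 2.3 kb that delivers a single guide RNA for the Streptococcus pyogenes CRISPR/Cas9 system. It is built on the pSQT1313 backbone, which the depositor modified so that only one sgRNA is expressed. The plasmid is maintained in E. coli through a ColE1/pUC-type origin of replication and selected with ampicillin via a β-lactamase gene driven by its own bla promoter. The catalogue lists the plasmid as low copy, whereas the annotated origin is of the type usually described as high copy; the record does not resolve this difference. A short fragment resembling a Gateway attB1 site is also annotated upstream of the expression cassette, apparently a backbone remnant with no stated function.

The payload is a 21 bp spacer directed against a human genomic protospacer that has the dinucleotide GA at the Cas9 cut site. The spacer sits in the gap between the human U6 promoter and the S. pyogenes gRNA scaffold, so RNA polymerase III transcribes a complete sgRNA in transfected mammalian cells. The plasmid carries no Cas9 gene and no mammalian selection marker or reporter, so the nuclease must be supplied from a separate source. The specific genomic locus targeted is not stated. The construct comes from work on lineage tracing and analog recording in mammalian cells by single-site DNA writing, where the sequence context at the cleavage position is evidently a variable of interest. According to the depositor, it was assembled by inverse PCR followed by in vivo recombination in E. coli.
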