Features (pLannotate 1.2.2; 6 found; start..end, strand, type, name):
     13..30      +  protein_bind   attB1 (fragment): mutant version of attB; recombination site for the Gateway® BP reaction BP Clonase™
     82..322     +  promoter       U6 promoter: RNA polymerase III promoter for human U6 snRNA
    352..427     +  misc_RNA       gRNA scaffold: guide RNA scaffold for the Streptococcus pyogenes CRISPR/Cas9 system
    531..1119    -  rep_origin     ori: high-copy-number ColE1/pMB1/pBR322/pUC origin of replication
   1290..2150    -  CDS            AmpR: β-lactamase; bla; confers resistance to ampicillin, carbenicillin, and related antibiotics
   2151..2255    -  promoter       AmpR promoter: bla
>Addgene plasmid #126434 | pTBL507 GA sgRNA | addgene full sequence | sequence record 245951 | Addgene NGS Result
GACGTCGCTAGCTGTACAAAAAAGCAGGCTTTAAAGGAACCAATTCAGTCGACTGGATCCGGTACCAAGG
TCGGGCAGGAAGAGGGCCTATTTCCCATGATTCCTTCATATTTGCATATACGATACAAGGCTGTTAGAGA
GATAATTAGAATTAATTTGACTGTAAACACAAAGATATTAGTACAAAATACGTGACGTAGAAAGTAATAA
TTTCTTGGGTAGTTTGCAGTTTTAAAATTATGTTTTAAAATGGACTATCATATGCTTACCGTAACTTGAA
AGTATTTCGATTTCTTGGCTTTATATATCTTGTGGAAAGGACGAAACACCGTGAAGGTGTGGTTCCAGAA
CGTTTTAGAGCTAGAAATAGCAAGTTAAAATAAGGCTAGTCCGTTATCAACTTGAAAAAGTGGCACCGAG
TCGGTGCTTTTTTTAAGCTTGGGCCGCTCGAGGTACCTCTCTACATATGACATGTGAGCAAAAGGCCAGC
AAAAGGCCAGGAACCGTAAAAAGGCCGCGTTGCTGGCGTTTTTCCATAGGCTCCGCCCCCCTGACGAGCA
TCACAAAAATCGACGCTCAAGTCAGAGGTGGCGAAACCCGACAGGACTATAAAGATACCAGGCGTTTCCC
CCTGGAAGCTCCCTCGTGCGCTCTCCTGTTCCGACCCTGCCGCTTACCGGATACCTGTCCGCCTTTCTCC
CTTCGGGAAGCGTGGCGCTTTCTCATAGCTCACGCTGTAGGTATCTCAGTTCGGTGTAGGTCGTTCGCTC
CAAGCTGGGCTGTGTGCACGAACCCCCCGTTCAGCCCGACCGCTGCGCCTTATCCGGTAACTATCGTCTT
GAGTCCAACCCGGTAAGACACGACTTATCGCCACTGGCAGCAGCCACTGGTAACAGGATTAGCAGAGCGA
GGTATGTAGGCGGTGCTACAGAGTTCTTGAAGTGGTGGCCTAACTACGGCTACACTAGAAGAACAGTATT
TGGTATCTGCGCTCTGCTGAAGCCAGTTACCTTCGGAAAAAGAGTTGGTAGCTCTTGATCCGGCAAACAA
ACCACCGCTGGTAGCGGTGGTTTTTTTGTTTGCAAGCAGCAGATTACGCGCAGAAAAAAAGGATCTCAAG
AAGATCCTTTGATCTTTTCTACGGGGTCTGACGCTCAGTGGAACGAAAACTCACGTTAAGGGATTTTGGT
CATGAGATTATCAAAAAGGATCTTCACCTAGATCCTTTTAAATTAAAAATGAAGTTTTAAATCAATCTAA
AGTATATATGAGTAAACTTGGTCTGACAGTTACCAATGCTTAATCAGTGAGGCACCTATCTCAGCGATCT
GTCTATTTCGTTCATCCATAGTTGCCTGACTCCCCGTCGTGTAGATAACTACGATACGGGAGGGCTTACC
ATCTGGCCCCAGTGCTGCAATGATACCGCGAGACCCACGCTCACCGGCTCCAGATTTATCAGCAATAAAC
CAGCCAGCCGGAAGGGCCGAGCGCAGAAGTGGTCCTGCAACTTTATCCGCCTCCATCCAGTCTATTAATT
GTTGCCGGGAAGCTAGAGTAAGTAGTTCGCCAGTTAATAGTTTGCGCAACGTTGTTGCCATTGCTACAGG
CATCGTGGTGTCACGCTCGTCGTTTGGTATGGCTTCATTCAGCTCCGGTTCCCAACGATCAAGGCGAGTT
ACATGATCCCCCATGTTGTGCAAAAAAGCGGTTAGCTCCTTCGGTCCTCCGATCGTTGTCAGAAGTAAGT
TGGCCGCAGTGTTATCACTCATGGTTATGGCAGCACTGCATAATTCTCTTACTGTCATGCCATCCGTAAG
ATGCTTTTCTGTGACTGGTGAGTACTCAACCAAGTCATTCTGAGAATAGTGTATGCGGCGACCGAGTTGC
TCTTGCCCGGCGTCAATACGGGATAATACCGCGCCACATAGCAGAACTTTAAAAGTGCTCATCATTGGAA
AACGTTCTTCGGGGCGAAAACTCTCAAGGATCTTACCGCTGTTGAGATCCAGTTCGATGTAACCCACTCG
TGCACCCAACTGATCTTCAGCATCTTTTACTTTCACCAGCGTTTCTGGGTGAGCAAAAACAGGAAGGCAA
AATGCCGCAAAAAAGGGAATAAGGGCGACACGGAAATGTTGAATACTCATACTCTTCCTTTTTCAATATT
ATTGAAGCATTTATCAGGGTTATTGTCTCATGAGCGGATACATATTTGAATGTATTTAGAAAAATAAACA
AATAGGGGTTCCGCGCACATTTCCCCGAAAAGTGCCACCT
